>Addgene plasmid #17320 | Neurl1G2A-Flag pcDNA3.1 | addgene partial sequence | sequence record 23267 | CMV-F 5'-CGCAAATGGGCGGTAGGCGTG-3'
TCTCTGGCTACTAGAGAACCCACTGCTTACTGGCTTATCGAAATTAATACGACTCACTATAGGGAGACCC
AAGCTGGCTAGCATGGCTAACAACTTCTCCAGTGTCTCCTCTCTGCAGCGAGGAAACCCGAGCCGCGCGT
CGCGGGGCCACCCCCAGAACCTCAAAGACTCCATCGGGGGCTCCTTCCCGGTGCCCTCTCACCGATGCCA
TCACAAGCAGAAGCATTGCCCGCCTACGCTGTCAGGTGGGGGGCTCCCGGCCACGCCGCTGCTCTTCCAT
CCCCACACTAAGGGCTCCCAGATCCTCATGGACCTCAGCCACAAGGCCGTCAAGAGGCAGGCCAGCTTTT
GCAATGCCATCACCTTCAGTAACCGCCCGGTGCTCATCTACGAGCAAGTCAGGCTGAAGATCACCAAGAA
GCAATGCTGCTGGAGCGGGGCCCTGCGACTTGGCTTCACCAGCAAGGACCCTTCCCGCATCCACCCCGAC
TCGCTGCCCAAGTACGCCTGCCCTGACCTGGTGTCTCAGAGTGGCTTCTGGGCCAAAGCATTGCCTGAGG
AGTTTGCCAACGAGGGCAACATCATTGCCTTCTGGGTGGACAAGAAGGGCCGCGTCTTCTACCGGATCAA
TGAGTCAGCTGCTATGCTTTTCTT
