[The description below was written by a language model from this plasmid's Addgene catalogue record.]
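Description:
Neurl1G2A-Flag pcDNA3.1 is a mammalian expression plasmid built on a laboratory-modified pcDNA3.1 backbone (pcDNA3.1 C-FLAG, about 5.6 kb without insert) that supplies a C-terminal FLAG epitope in frame with the cloned open reading frame. It is maintained as a high-copy plasmid in E. coli under ampicillin selection. The record does not list the promoter or other backbone features. However, the T7 forward and BGH reverse sequencing primers match the usual pcDNA3.1 layout, in which a CMV immediate-early promoter drives the insert and a bovine growth hormone polyadenylation signal terminates it. The catalogue also tags the vector type as RNAi, but nothing else in the record indicates a hairpin or silencing cassette. No feature table is available to confirm the remaining elements, including any mammalian selection marker.

The insert is a roughly 1.7 kb cDNA for mouse Neuralized-like 1 (Neurl1a, also known as Neurl or Rnf67), cloned by restriction enzymes and carrying a point mutation that changes glycine 2 to alanine. An N-terminal glycine at position 2 is the acceptor residue for N-myristoylation, so this substitution is expected to abolish lipid modification. The associated study reports that Neurl1 is targeted to the plasma membrane by N-myristoylation and regulates the Notch ligand Jagged1. The G2A construct therefore most plausibly serves as a non-myristoylatable control alongside the wild-type protein in transfected mammalian cells. Placing the FLAG tag at the C terminus leaves the N terminus unobstructed while allowing detection by immunoblotting or immunofluorescence and recovery by affinity purification.
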