Addgene plasmid #17320: Neurl1G2A-Flag pcDNA3.1
Depositing lab: Joan Conaway & Ronald Conaway. Depositing organization: Stowers Institute for Medical Research. Publication: Neuralized-like 1 (Neurl1) targeted to the plasma membrane by N-myristoylation regulates the Notch ligand Jagged1. Koutelou E, Sato S, Tomomori-Sato C, Florens L, Swanson SK, Washburn MP, Kokkinaki M, Conaway RC, Conaway JW, Moschonas NK. J Biol Chem. 2008 Feb 15;283(7):3846-53. doi: 10.1074/jbc.M706974200. Epub 2007 Dec 12. PubMed 18077452.
Backbone
  Vector backbone: pcDNA3.1 C-FLAG
  Backbone manufacturer: Conaway Lab
  Backbone size w/o insert (bp): 5600
  Vector type: Mammalian Expression, RNAi
Growth in bacteria
  Bacterial resistance: Ampicillin, 100 μg/mL
  Growth temperature: 37°C
  Growth strain: DH5alpha
  Copy number: High Copy
Gene/Insert
  Gene/Insert name: Neuralized-like
  Species: M. musculus (mouse)
  Insert size (bp): 1725
  Mutation: Gly 2 changed to Ala
  GenBank ID: BC058386
  Entrez Gene: Neurl1a (a.k.a. Nlz, Neu1, Neur1, Neurl, Rnf67, AI450910, AI481072, 2410129E16Rik)
  Tag / fusion protein: FLAG (C terminal on backbone)
  Cloning method: Restriction Enzyme
  Sequencing primers: 5′ T7; 3′ BGH
Terms and licenses: Academic/Nonprofit Terms; Industry Terms: Not Available to Industry
How to cite: Neurl1G2A-Flag pcDNA3.1 was a gift from Joan Conaway & Ronald Conaway (Addgene plasmid # 17320 ; http://n2t.net/addgene:17320 ; RRID:Addgene_17320)
